>Addgene plasmid #108298 | pX459V2.0-eSpCas9(1.1)+K855A | addgene full sequence | sequence record 211052 | Addgene NGS Result
GAGGGCCTATTTCCCATGATTCCTTCATATTTGCATATACGATACAAGGCTGTTAGAGAGATAATTGGAA
TTAATTTGACTGTAAACACAAAGATATTAGTACAAAATACGTGACGTAGAAAGTAATAATTTCTTGGGTA
GTTTGCAGTTTTAAAATTATGTTTTAAAATGGACTATCATATGCTTACCGTAACTTGAAAGTATTTCGAT
TTCTTGGCTTTATATATCTTGTGGAAAGGACGAAACACCGGGTCTTCGAGAAGACCTGTTTTAGAGCTAG
AAATAGCAAGTTAAAATAAGGCTAGTCCGTTATCAACTTGAAAAAGTGGCACCGAGTCGGTGCTTTTTTG
TTTTAGAGCTAGAAATAGCAAGTTAAAATAAGGCTAGTCCGTTTTTAGCGCGTGCGCCAATTCTGCAGAC
AAATGGCTCTAGAGGTACCCGTTACATAACTTACGGTAAATGGCCCGCCTGGCTGACCGCCCAACGACCC
CCGCCCATTGACGTCAATAGTAACGCCAATAGGGACTTTCCATTGACGTCAATGGGTGGAGTATTTACGG
TAAACTGCCCACTTGGCAGTACATCAAGTGTATCATATGCCAAGTACGCCCCCTATTGACGTCAATGACG
GTAAATGGCCCGCCTGGCATTGTGCCCAGTACATGACCTTATGGGACTTTCCTACTTGGCAGTACATCTA
CGTATTAGTCATCGCTATTACCATGGTCGAGGTGAGCCCCACGTTCTGCTTCACTCTCCCCATCTCCCCC
CCCTCCCCACCCCCAATTTTGTATTTATTTATTTTTTAATTATTTTGTGCAGCGATGGGGGCGGGGGGGG
GGGGGGGGCGCGCGCCAGGGGGGGGGGGGGGGGGGGGGGGGGGGGGGGGGGCGGGGCGGAGAGGTGCGGC
GGCAGCCAATCAGAGCGGCGCGCTCCGAAAGTTTCCTTTTATGGCGAGGCGGCGGCGGCGGCGGCCCTAT
AAAAAGCGAAGCGCGCGGCGGGCGGGAGTCGCTGCGCGCTGCCTTCGCCCCGTGCCCCGCTCCGCCGCCG
CCTCGCGCCGCCCGCCCCGGCTCTGACTGACCGCGTTACTCCCACAGGTGAGCGGGCGGGACGGCCCTTC
TCCTCCGGGCTGTAATTAGCTGAGCAAGAGGTAAGGGTTTAAGGGATGGTTGGTTGGTGGGGTATTAATG
TTTAATTACCTGGAGCACCTGCCTGAAATCACTTTTTTTCAGGTTGGACCGGTGCCACCATGGACTATAA
GGACCACGACGGAGACTACAAGGATCATGATATTGATTACAAAGACGATGACGATAAGATGGCCCCAAAG
AAGAAGCGGAAGGTCGGTATCCACGGAGTCCCAGCAGCCGACAAGAAGTACAGCATCGGCCTGGACATCG
GCACCAACTCTGTGGGCTGGGCCGTGATCACCGACGAGTACAAGGTGCCCAGCAAGAAATTCAAGGTGCT
GGGCAACACCGACCGGCACAGCATCAAGAAGAACCTGATCGGAGCCCTGCTGTTCGACAGCGGCGAAACA
GCCGAGGCCACCCGGCTGAAGAGAACCGCCAGAAGAAGATACACCAGACGGAAGAACCGGATCTGCTATC
TGCAAGAGATCTTCAGCAACGAGATGGCCAAGGTGGACGACAGCTTCTTCCACAGACTGGAAGAGTCCTT
CCTGGTGGAAGAGGATAAGAAGCACGAGCGGCACCCCATCTTCGGCAACATCGTGGACGAGGTGGCCTAC
CACGAGAAGTACCCCACCATCTACCACCTGAGAAAGAAACTGGTGGACAGCACCGACAAGGCCGACCTGC
GGCTGATCTATCTGGCCCTGGCCCACATGATCAAGTTCCGGGGCCACTTCCTGATCGAGGGCGACCTGAA
CCCCGACAACAGCGACGTGGACAAGCTGTTCATCCAGCTGGTGCAGACCTACAACCAGCTGTTCGAGGAA
AACCCCATCAACGCCAGCGGCGTGGACGCCAAGGCCATCCTGTCTGCCAGACTGAGCAAGAGCAGACGGC
TGGAAAATCTGATCGCCCAGCTGCCCGGCGAGAAGAAGAATGGCCTGTTCGGAAACCTGATTGCCCTGAG
CCTGGGCCTGACCCCCAACTTCAAGAGCAACTTCGACCTGGCCGAGGATGCCAAACTGCAGCTGAGCAAG
GACACCTACGACGACGACCTGGACAACCTGCTGGCCCAGATCGGCGACCAGTACGCCGACCTGTTTCTGG
CCGCCAAGAACCTGTCCGACGCCATCCTGCTGAGCGACATCCTGAGAGTGAACACCGAGATCACCAAGGC
CCCCCTGAGCGCCTCTATGATCAAGAGATACGACGAGCACCACCAGGACCTGACCCTGCTGAAAGCTCTC
GTGCGGCAGCAGCTGCCTGAGAAGTACAAAGAGATTTTCTTCGACCAGAGCAAGAACGGCTACGCCGGCT
ACATTGACGGCGGAGCCAGCCAGGAAGAGTTCTACAAGTTCATCAAGCCCATCCTGGAAAAGATGGACGG
CACCGAGGAACTGCTCGTGAAGCTGAACAGAGAGGACCTGCTGCGGAAGCAGCGGACCTTCGACAACGGC
AGCATCCCCCACCAGATCCACCTGGGAGAGCTGCACGCCATTCTGCGGCGGCAGGAAGATTTTTACCCAT
TCCTGAAGGACAACCGGGAAAAGATCGAGAAGATCCTGACCTTCCGCATCCCCTACTACGTGGGCCCTCT
GGCCAGGGGAAACAGCAGATTCGCCTGGATGACCAGAAAGAGCGAGGAAACCATCACCCCCTGGAACTTC
GAGGAAGTGGTGGACAAGGGCGCTTCCGCCCAGAGCTTCATCGAGCGGATGACCAACTTCGATAAGAACC
TGCCCAACGAGAAGGTGCTGCCCAAGCACAGCCTGCTGTACGAGTACTTCACCGTGTATAACGAGCTGAC
CAAAGTGAAATACGTGACCGAGGGAATGAGAAAGCCCGCCTTCCTGAGCGGCGAGCAGAAAAAGGCCATC
GTGGACCTGCTGTTCAAGACCAACCGGAAAGTGACCGTGAAGCAGCTGAAAGAGGACTACTTCAAGAAAA
TCGAGTGCTTCGACTCCGTGGAAATCTCCGGCGTGGAAGATCGGTTCAACGCCTCCCTGGGCACATACCA
CGATCTGCTGAAAATTATCAAGGACAAGGACTTCCTGGACAATGAGGAAAACGAGGACATTCTGGAAGAT
ATCGTGCTGACCCTGACACTGTTTGAGGACAGAGAGATGATCGAGGAACGGCTGAAAACCTATGCCCACC
TGTTCGACGACAAAGTGATGAAGCAGCTGAAGCGGCGGAGATACACCGGCTGGGGCAGGCTGAGCCGGAA
GCTGATCAACGGCATCCGGGACAAGCAGTCCGGCAAGACAATCCTGGATTTCCTGAAGTCCGACGGCTTC
GCCAACAGAAACTTCATGCAGCTGATCCACGACGACAGCCTGACCTTTAAAGAGGACATCCAGAAAGCCC
AGGTGTCCGGCCAGGGCGATAGCCTGCACGAGCACATTGCCAATCTGGCCGGCAGCCCCGCCATTAAGAA
GGGCATCCTGCAGACAGTGAAGGTGGTGGACGAGCTCGTGAAAGTGATGGGCCGGCACAAGCCCGAGAAC
ATCGTGATCGAAATGGCCAGAGAGAACCAGACCACCCAGAAGGGACAGAAGAACAGCCGCGAGAGAATGA
AGCGGATCGAAGAGGGCATCAAAGAGCTGGGCAGCCAGATCCTGAAAGAACACCCCGTGGAAAACACCCA
GCTGCAGAACGAGAAGCTGTACCTGTACTACCTGCAGAATGGGCGGGATATGTACGTGGACCAGGAACTG
GACATCAACCGGCTGTCCGACTACGATGTGGACCATATCGTGCCTCAGAGCTTTCTGGCCGACGACTCCA
TCGACAACGCGGTGCTGACCAGAAGCGACAAGAACCGGGGCAAGAGCGACAACGTGCCCTCCGAAGAGGT
CGTGAAGAAGATGAAGAACTACTGGCGGCAGCTGCTGAACGCCAAGCTGATTACCCAGAGAAAGTTCGAC
AATCTGACCAAGGCCGAGAGAGGCGGCCTGAGCGAACTGGATAAGGCCGGCTTCATCAAGAGACAGCTGG
TGGAAACCCGGCAGATCACAAAGCACGTGGCACAGATCCTGGACTCCCGGATGAACACTAAGTACGACGA
GAATGACAAGCTGATCCGGGAAGTGAAAGTGATCACCCTGAAGTCCAAGCTGGTGTCCGATTTCCGGAAG
GATTTCCAGTTTTACAAAGTGCGCGAGATCAACAACTACCACCACGCCCACGACGCCTACCTGAACGCCG
TCGTGGGAACCGCCCTGATCAAAAAGTACCCTGCGCTGGAAAGCGAGTTCGTGTACGGCGACTACAAGGT
GTACGACGTGCGGAAGATGATCGCCAAGAGCGAGCAGGAAATCGGCAAGGCTACCGCCAAGTACTTCTTC
TACAGCAACATCATGAACTTTTTCAAGACCGAGATTACCCTGGCCAACGGCGAGATCCGGAAGGCGCCTC
TGATCGAGACAAACGGCGAAACCGGGGAGATCGTGTGGGATAAGGGCCGGGATTTTGCCACCGTGCGGAA
AGTGCTGAGCATGCCCCAAGTGAATATCGTGAAAAAGACCGAGGTGCAGACAGGCGGCTTCAGCAAAGAG
TCTATCCTGCCCAAGAGGAACAGCGATAAGCTGATCGCCAGAAAGAAGGACTGGGACCCTAAGAAGTACG
GCGGCTTCGACAGCCCCACCGTGGCCTATTCTGTGCTGGTGGTGGCCAAAGTGGAAAAGGGCAAGTCCAA
GAAACTGAAGAGTGTGAAAGAGCTGCTGGGGATCACCATCATGGAAAGAAGCAGCTTCGAGAAGAATCCC
ATCGACTTTCTGGAAGCCAAGGGCTACAAAGAAGTGAAAAAGGACCTGATCATCAAGCTGCCTAAGTACT
CCCTGTTCGAGCTGGAAAACGGCCGGAAGAGAATGCTGGCCTCTGCCGGCGAACTGCAGAAGGGAAACGA
ACTGGCCCTGCCCTCCAAATATGTGAACTTCCTGTACCTGGCCAGCCACTATGAGAAGCTGAAGGGCTCC
CCCGAGGATAATGAGCAGAAACAGCTGTTTGTGGAACAGCACAAGCACTACCTGGACGAGATCATCGAGC
AGATCAGCGAGTTCTCCAAGAGAGTGATCCTGGCCGACGCTAATCTGGACAAAGTGCTGTCCGCCTACAA
CAAGCACCGGGATAAGCCCATCAGAGAGCAGGCCGAGAATATCATCCACCTGTTTACCCTGACCAATCTG
GGAGCCCCTGCCGCCTTCAAGTACTTTGACACCACCATCGACCGGAAGAGGTACACCAGCACCAAAGAGG
TGCTGGACGCCACCCTGATCCACCAGAGCATCACCGGCCTGTACGAGACACGGATCGACCTGTCTCAGCT
GGGAGGCGACAAAAGGCCGGCGGCCACGAAAAAGGCCGGCCAGGCAAAAAAGAAAAAGGAATTCGGCAGT
GGAGAGGGCAGAGGAAGTCTGCTAACATGCGGTGACGTCGAGGAGAATCCTGGCCCAATGACCGAGTACA
AGCCCACGGTGCGCCTCGCCACCCGCGACGACGTCCCCAGGGCCGTACGCACCCTCGCCGCCGCGTTCGC
CGACTACCCCGCCACGCGCCACACCGTCGATCCGGACCGCCACATCGAGCGGGTCACCGAGCTGCAAGAA
CTCTTCCTCACGCGCGTCGGGCTCGACATCGGCAAGGTGTGGGTCGCGGACGACGGCGCCGCGGTGGCGG
TCTGGACCACGCCGGAGAGCGTCGAAGCGGGGGCGGTGTTCGCCGAGATCGGCCCGCGCATGGCCGAGTT
GAGCGGTTCCCGGCTGGCCGCGCAGCAACAGATGGAAGGCCTCCTGGCGCCGCACCGGCCCAAGGAGCCC
GCGTGGTTCCTGGCCACCGTCGGAGTCTCGCCCGACCACCAGGGCAAGGGTCTGGGCAGCGCCGTCGTGC
TCCCCGGAGTGGAGGCGGCCGAGCGCGCCGGGGTGCCCGCCTTCCTGGAGACCTCCGCGCCCCGCAACCT
CCCCTTCTACGAGCGGCTCGGCTTCACCGTCACCGCCGACGTCGAGGTGCCCGAAGGACCGCGCACCTGG
TGCATGACCCGCAAGCCCGGTGCCTGAGAATTCTAACTAGAGCTCGCTGATCAGCCTCGACTGTGCCTTC
TAGTTGCCAGCCATCTGTTGTTTGCCCCTCCCCCGTGCCTTCCTTGACCCTGGAAGGTGCCACTCCCACT
GTCCTTTCCTAATAAAATGAGGAAATTGCATCGCATTGTCTGAGTAGGTGTCATTCTATTCTGGGGGGTG
GGGTGGGGCAGGACAGCAAGGGGGAGGATTGGGAAGAGAATAGCAGGCATGCTGGGGAGCGGCCGCAGGA
ACCCCTAGTGATGGAGTTGGCCACTCCCTCTCTGCGCGCTCGCTCGCTCACTGAGGCCGGGCGACCAAAG
GTCGCCCGACGCCCGGGCTTTGCCCGGGCGGCCTCAGTGAGCGAGCGAGCGCGCAGCTGCCTGCAGGGGC
GCCTGATGCGGTATTTTCTCCTTACGCATCTGTGCGGTATTTCACACCGCATA
[95 nt withheld, positions 6634-6728]
T
[46 nt withheld, positions 6730-6775]
C
[141 nt withheld, positions 6777-6917]
CCTTTGACGTTGGAGTCCACGTTCTTT
[37 nt withheld, positions 6945-6981]
ACTCTATCTCGGGCTATTCTTTTGATTTATAAGGGATTTTGCCGATTTCGGTCTATTGGTTAAAAAATGA
GCTGATTTAACAAAAATTTAACGCGAATTTTAACAAAATATTAACGTTTACAATTTTATGGTGCACTCTC
AGTACAATCTGCTCTGATGCCGCATAGTTAAGCCAGCCCCGACACCCGCCAACACCCGCTGACGCGCCCT
GACGGGCTTGTCTGCTCCCGGCATCCGCTTACAGACAAGCTGTGACCGTCTCCGGGAGCTGCATGTGTCA
GAGGTTTTCACCGTCATCACCGAAACGCGCGAGACGAAAGGGCCTCGTGATACGCCTATTTTTATAGGTT
AATGTCATGATAATAATGGTTTCTTAGACGTCAGGTGGCACTTTTCGGGGAAATGTGCGCGGAACCCCTA
TTTGTTTATTTTTCTAAATACATTCAAATATGTATCCGCTCATGAGACAATAACCCTGATAAATGCTTCA
ATAATATTGAAAAAGGAAGAGTATGAGTATTCAACATTTCCGTGTCGCCCTTATTCCCTTTTTTGCGGCA
TTTTGCCTTCCTGTTTTTGCTCACCCAGAAACGCTGGTGAAAGTAAAAGATGCTGAAGATCAGTTGGGTG
CACGAGTGGGTTACATCGAACTGGATCTCAACAGCGGTAAGATCCTTGAGAGTTTTCGCCCCGAAGAACG
TTTTCCAATGATGAGCACTTTTAAAGTTCTGCTATGTGGCGCGGTATTATCCCGTATTGACGCCGGGCAA
GAGCAACTCGGTCGCCGCATACACTATTCTCAGAATGACTTGGTTGAGTACTCACCAGTCACAGAAAAGC
ATCTTACGGATGGCATGACAGTAAGAGAATTATGCAGTGCTGCCATAACCATGAGTGATAACACTGCGGC
CAACTTACTTCTGACAACGATCGGAGGACCGAAGGAGCTAACCGCTTTTTTGCACAACATGGGGGATCAT
GTAACTCGCCTTGATCGTTGGGAACCGGAGCTGAATGAAGCCATACCAAACGACGAGCGTGACACCACGA
TGCCTGTAGCAATGGCAACAACGTTGCGCAAACTATTAACTGGCGAACTACTTACTCTAGCTTCCCGGCA
ACAATTAATAGACTGGATGGAGGCGGATAAAGTTGCAGGACCACTTCTGCGCTCGGCCCTTCCGGCTGGC
TGGTTTATTGCTGATAAATCTGGAGCCGGTGAGCGTGGAAGCCGCGGTATCATTGCAGCACTGGGGCCAG
ATGGTAAGCCCTCCCGTATCGTAGTTATCTACACGACGGGGAGTCAGGCAACTATGGATGAACGAAATAG
ACAGATCGCTGAGATAGGTGCCTCACTGATTAAGCATTGGTAACTGTCAGACCAAGTTTACTCATATATA
CTTTAGATTGATTTAAAACTTCATTTTTAATTTAAAAGGATCTAGGTGAAGATCCTTTTTGATAATCTCA
TGACCAAAATCCCTTAACGTGAGTTTTCGTTCCACTGAGCGTCAGACCCCGTAGAAAAGATCAAAGGATC
TTCTTGAGATCCTTTTTTTCTGCGCGTAATCTGCTGCTTGCAAACAAAAAAACCACCGCTACCAGCGGTG
GTTTGTTTGCCGGATCAAGAGCTACCAACTCTTTTTCCGAAGGTAACTGGCTTCAGCAGAGCGCAGATAC
CAAATACTGTTCTTCTAGTGTAGCCGTAGTTAGGCCACCACTTCAAGAACTCTGTAGCACCGCCTACATA
CCTCGCTCTGCTAATCCTGTTACCAGTGGCTGCTGCCAGTGGCGATAAGTCGTGTCTTACCGGGTTGGAC
TCAAGACGATAGTTACCGGATAAGGCGCAGCGGTCGGGCTGAACGGGGGGTTCGTGCACACAGCCCAGCT
TGGAGCGAACGACCTACACCGAACTGAGATACCTACAGCGTGAGCTATGAGAAAGCGCCACGCTTCCCGA
AGGGAGAAAGGCGGACAGGTATCCGGTAAGCGGCAGGGTCGGAACAGGAGAGCGCACGAGGGAGCTTCCA
GGGGGAAACGCCTGGTATCTTTATAGTCCTGTCGGGTTTCGCCACCTCTGACTTGAGCGTCGATTTTTGT
GATGCTCGTCAGGGGGGCGGAGCCTATGGAAAAACGCCAGCAACGCGGCCTTTTTACGGTTCCTGGCCTT
TTGCTGGCCTTTTGCTCACATGT
Features (pLannotate 1.2.2; 19 found; start..end, strand, type, name):
      1..241     +  promoter       U6 promoter: RNA polymerase III promoter for human U6 snRNA
    268..343     +  misc_RNA       gRNA scaffold: guide RNA scaffold for the Streptococcus pyogenes CRISPR/Cas9 system
    350..393     +  misc_RNA       gRNA scaffold (fragment): guide RNA scaffold for the Streptococcus pyogenes CRISPR/Cas9 system
    440..725     +  enhancer       CMV enhancer: human cytomegalovirus immediate early enhancer; contains an 18-bp deletion relative to the standard CMV enhancer
    727..1004    +  promoter       chicken β-actin promoter: No description available
   1005..1232    +  intron         hybrid intron: hybrid between chicken β-actin (CBA) and minute virus of mice (MMV) introns (Gray et al., 2011)
   1370..2971    +  CDS            Cas9(N): N-terminal portion of Streptococcus pyogenes Cas9 (Zetsche et al., 2015)
   2972..5470    +  CDS            Cas9(C): C-terminal portion of Streptococcus pyogenes Cas9 (Zetsche et al., 2015)
   5471..5518    +  CDS            nucleoplasmin NLS: bipartite nuclear localization signal from nucleoplasmin
   5588..6187    +  CDS            PuroR (fragment): puromycin N-acetyltransferase; pac from Streptomyces; confers resistance to puromycin
   6221..6332    +  polyA_signal   bGH poly(A) signal: bovine growth hormone polyadenylation signal
   6437..6577    +  repeat_region  AAV2 ITR: inverted terminal repeat of adeno-associated virus serotype 2 inverted
   6582..6633    -  misc_feature   bom (fragment): basis of mobility region from pBR322
   6652..7107    +  rep_origin     f1 ori (sequence partly withheld): f1 bacteriophage origin of replication; arrow indicates direction of (+) strand synthesis
   7108..7157    -  misc_feature   bom (fragment): basis of mobility region from pBR322
   7259..7294    -  CDS            rop (fragment): Rop protein, which maintains plasmids at low copy number; rop
   7389..7493    +  promoter       AmpR promoter: bla
   7494..8354    +  CDS            AmpR: β-lactamase; bla; confers resistance to ampicillin, carbenicillin, and related antibiotics
   8525..9113    +  rep_origin     ori: high-copy-number ColE1/pMB1/pBR322/pUC origin of replication
