[The description below was written by a language model from this plasmid's Addgene catalogue record and pLannotate feature annotations shown in this document.]
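Description:
pX459V2.0-eSpCas9(1.1)+K855A is an all-in-one mammalian CRISPR expression plasmid of about 9.2 kb, derived from pX459 V2.0. Its Streptococcus pyogenes Cas9 carries the alanine substitutions K848A, K855A, K1003A and R1060A, that is, the eSpCas9(1.1) high-fidelity variant with an additional K855A change. It is deposited as an empty backbone, so no target-specific guide is present. It is propagated in E. coli as a high-copy plasmid through a ColE1/pUC-type origin with ampicillin selection (AmpR under its own bla promoter). It also carries an f1 phage origin.

The feature table shows two expression units. A human U6 RNA polymerase III promoter sits upstream of the S. pyogenes guide RNA scaffold, with a short gap between them where a user's spacer sequence would be inserted by restriction cloning. A second, partial scaffold annotation follows the first. Downstream, a hybrid promoter made of the CMV enhancer, chicken β-actin promoter and a hybrid intron drives the Cas9 open reading frame. The software annotates this frame as adjoining N- and C-terminal portions, and it is followed by a nucleoplasmin nuclear localization signal. A puromycin N-acetyltransferase coding sequence lies shortly after, ahead of a bGH polyadenylation signal, allowing puromycin enrichment of transfected cells. The linker joining it to Cas9 is not annotated in the table. A single AAV2 ITR annotation and small bom and rop fragments appear to be backbone remnants.

The associated publication concerns Cas9 variants with improved proofreading that enhance homology-directed repair. This suggests use in testing or applying this variant for more precise genome editing in mammalian cells.
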