Addgene plasmid #108298: pX459V2.0-eSpCas9(1.1)+K855A
Purpose: (Empty Backbone) pX459 V2.0 (Plasmid #62988) with the K848A, K855A, K1003A, and R1060A mutations
Depositing lab: Yuichiro Miyaoka. Depositing organization: Tokyo Metropolitan Institute of Medical Science. Publication: Clustered regularly interspaced short palindromic repeats (CRISPR)/CRISPR-associated protein 9 with improved proof-reading enhances homology-directed repair. Kato-Inui T, Takahashi G, Hsu S, Miyaoka Y. Nucleic Acids Res. 2018 May 18;46(9):4677-4688. doi: 10.1093/nar/gky264. PubMed 29672770.
Backbone
  Vector backbone: pX459
  Backbone manufacturer: Dr. Feng Zhang's Lab
  Backbone size (bp): 9175
  Vector type: Mammalian Expression, CRISPR
  Selectable markers: Puromycin
Growth in bacteria
  Bacterial resistance: Ampicillin, 100 μg/mL
  Growth temperature: 37°C
  Growth strain: DH5alpha
  Copy number: High Copy
Gene/Insert
  Cloning method: Restriction Enzyme
  Sequencing primers: 5′ ACTATCATATGCTTACCGTAAC
Terms and licenses: Academic/Nonprofit Terms; Industry Terms: Not Available to Industry
How to cite: pX459V2.0-eSpCas9(1.1)+K855A was a gift from Yuichiro Miyaoka (Addgene plasmid # 108298 ; http://n2t.net/addgene:108298 ; RRID:Addgene_108298)
